>Addgene plasmid #178652 | pCEP4 MR1 (H83P) | addgene full sequence | sequence record 354781 | Addgene NGS Result
GGGATTCTCGGGACCCCTCCTCTTCCTCTTCAAGGTCACCAGACAGAGATGCTACTGGGGCAACGGAAGA
AAAGCTGGGTGCGGCCTGTGAGGATCAGCTTATCGATGATAAGCTGTCAAACATGAGAATTCTTGAAGAC
GAAAGGGCCTCGTGATACGCCTATTTTTATAGGTTAATGTCATGATAATAATGGTTTCTTAGACGTCAGG
TGGCACTTTTCGGGGAAATGTGCGCGGAACCCCTATTTGTTTATTTTTCTAAATACATTCAAATATGTAT
CCGCTCATGAGACAATAACCCTGATAAATGCTTCAATAATATTGAAAAAGGAAGAGTATGAGTATTCAAC
ATTTCCGTGTCGCCCTTATTCCCTTTTTTGCGGCATTTTGCCTTCCTGTTTTTGCTCACCCAGAAACGCT
GGTGAAAGTAAAAGATGCTGAAGATCAGTTGGGTGCACGAGTGGGTTACATCGAACTGGATCTCAACAGC
GGTAAGATCCTTGAGAGTTTTCGCCCCGAAGAACGTTTTCCAATGATGAGCACTTTTAAAGTTCTGCTAT
GTGGCGCGGTATTATCCCGTGTTGACGCCGGGCAAGAGCAACTCGGTCGCCGCATACACTATTCTCAGAA
TGACTTGGTTGAGTACTCACCAGTCACAGAAAAGCATCTTACGGATGGCATGACAGTAAGAGAATTATGC
AGTGCTGCCATAACCATGAGTGATAACACTGCGGCCAACTTACTTCTGACAACGATCGGAGGACCGAAGG
AGCTAACCGCTTTTTTGCACAACATGGGGGATCATGTAACTCGCCTTGATCGTTGGGAACCGGAGCTGAA
TGAAGCCATACCAAACGACGAGCGTGACACCACGATGCCTGCAGCAATGGCAACAACGTTGCGCAAACTA
TTAACTGGCGAACTACTTACTCTAGCTTCCCGGCAACAATTAATAGACTGGATGGAGGCGGATAAAGTTG
CAGGACCACTTCTGCGCTCGGCCCTTCCGGCTGGCTGGTTTATTGCTGATAAATCTGGAGCCGGTGAGCG
TGGGTCTCGCGGTATCATTGCAGCACTGGGGCCAGATGGTAAGCCCTCCCGTATCGTAGTTATCTACACG
ACGGGGAGTCAGGCAACTATGGATGAACGAAATAGACAGATCGCTGAGATAGGTGCCTCACTGATTAAGC
ATTGGTAACTGTCAGACCAAGTTTACTCATATATACTTTAGATTGATTTAAAACTTCATTTTTAATTTAA
AAGGATCTAGGTGAAGATCCTTTTTGATAATCTCATGACCAAAATCCCTTAACGTGAGTTTTCGTTCCAC
TGAGCGTCAGACCCCGTAGAAAAGATCAAAGGATCTTCTTGAGATCCTTTTTTTCTGCGCGTAATCTGCT
GCTTGCAAACAAAAAAACCACCGCTACCAGCGGTGGTTTGTTTGCCGGATCAAGAGCTACCAACTCTTTT
TCCGAAGGTAACTGGCTTCAGCAGAGCGCAGATACCAAATACTGTCCTTCTAGTGTAGCCGTAGTTAGGC
CACCACTTCAAGAACTCTGTAGCACCGCCTACATACCTCGCTCTGCTAATCCTGTTACCAGTGGCTGCTG
CCAGTGGCGATAAGTCGTGTCTTACCGGGTTGGACTCAAGACGATAGTTACCGGATAAGGCGCAGCGGTC
GGGCTGAACGGGGGGTTCGTGCACACAGCCCAGCTTGGAGCGAACGACCTACACCGAACTGAGATACCTA
CAGCGTGAGCTATGAGAAAGCGCCACGCTTCCCGAAGGGAGAAAGGCGGACAGGTATCCGGTAAGCGGCA
GGGTCGGAACAGGAGAGCGCACGAGGGAGCTTCCAGGGGGAAACGCCTGGTATCTTTATAGTCCTGTCGG
GTTTCGCCACCTCTGACTTGAGCGTCGATTTTTGTGATGCTCGTCAGGGGGGCGGAGCCTATGGAAAAAC
GCCAGCAACGCGGCCTTTTTACGGTTCCTGGCCTTTTGCTGGCCTTGAAGCTGTCCCTGATGGTCGTCAT
CTACCTGCCTGGACAGCATGGCCTGCAACGCGGGCATCCCGATGCCGCCGGAAGCGAGAAGAATCATAAT
GGGGAAGGCCATCCAGCCTCGCGTCGCGAACGCCAGCAAGACGTAGCCCAGCGCGTCGGCCCCGAGATGC
GCCGCGTGCGGCTGCTGGAGATGGCGGACGCGATGGATATGTTCTGCCAAGGGTTGGTTTGCGCATTCAC
AGTTCTCCGCAAGAATTGATTGGCTCCAATTCTTGGAGTGGTGAATCCGTTAGCGAGGTGCCGCCCTGCT
TCATCCCCGTGGCCCGTTGCTCGCGTTTGCTGGCGGTGTCCCCGGAAGAAATATATTTGCATGTCTTTAG
TTCTATGATGACACAAACCCCGCCCAGCGTCTTGTCATTGGCGAATTCGAACACGCAGATGCAGTCGGGG
CGGCGCGGTCCGAGGTCCACTTCGCATATTAAGGTGACGCGTGTGGCCTCGAACACCGAGCGACCCTGCA
GCGACCCGCTTAACAGCGTCAACAGCGTGCCGCAGATCCCGGGGGGCAATGAGATATGAAAAAGCCTGAA
CTCACCGCGACGTCTGTCGAGAAGTTTCTGATCGAAAAGTTCGACAGCGTCTCCGACCTGATGCAGCTCT
CGGAGGGCGAAGAATCTCGTGCTTTCAGCTTCGATGTAGGAGGGCGTGGATATGTCCTGCGGGTAAATAG
CTGCGCCGATGGTTTCTACAAAGATCGTTATGTTTATCGGCACTTTGCATCGGCCGCGCTCCCGATTCCG
GAAGTGCTTGACATTGGGGAATTCAGCGAGAGCCTGACCTATTGCATCTCCCGCCGTGCACAGGGTGTCA
CGTTGCAAGACCTGCCTGAAACCGAACTGCCCGCTGTTCTGCAGCCGGTCGCGGAGGCCATGGATGCGAT
CGCTGCGGCCGATCTTAGCCAGACGAGCGGGTTCGGCCCATTCGGACCGCAAGGAATCGGTCAATACACT
ACATGGCGTGATTTCATATGCGCGATTGCTGATCCCCATGTGTATCACTGGCAAACTGTGATGGACGACA
CCGTCAGTGCGTCCGTCGCGCAGGCTCTCGATGAGCTGATGCTTTGGGCCGAGGACTGCCCCGAAGTCCG
GCACCTCGTGCACGCGGATTTCGGCTCCAACAATGTCCTGACGGACAATGGCCGCATAACAGCGGTCATT
GACTGGAGCGAGGCGATGTTCGGGGATTCCCAATACGAGGTCGCCAACATCTTCTTCTGGAGGCCGTGGT
TGGCTTGTATGGAGCAGCAGACGCGCTACTTCGAGCGGAGGCATCCGGAGCTTGCAGGATCGCCGCGGCT
CCGGGCGTATATGCTCCGCATTGGTCTTGACCAACTCTATCAGAGCTTGGTTGACGGCAATTTCGATGAT
GCAGCTTGGGCGCAGGGTCGATGCGACGCAATCGTCCGATCCGGAGCCGGGACTGTCGGGCGTACACAAA
TCGCCCGCAGAAGCGCGGCCGTCTGGACCGATGGCTGTGTAGAAGTACTCGCCGATAGTGGAAACCGACG
CCCCAGCACTCGTCCGGATCGGGAGATGGGGGAGGCTAACTGAAACACGGAAGGAGACAATACCGGAAGG
AACCCGCGCTATGACGGCAATAAAAAGACAGAATAAAACGCACGGGTGTTGGGTCGTTTGTTCATAAACG
CGGGGTTCGGTCCCAGGGCTGGCACTCTGTCGATACCCCACCGAGACCCCATTGGGGCCAATACGCCCGC
GTTTCTTCCTTTTCCCCACCCCACCCCCCAAGTTCGGGTGAAGGCCCAGGGCTCGCAGCCAACGTCGGGG
CGGCAGGCCCTGCCATAGCCACTGGCCCCGTGGGTTAGGGACGGGGTCCCCCATGGGGAATGGTTTATGG
TTCGTGGGGGTTATTATTTTGGGCGTTGCGTGGGGTCAGGTCCACGACTGGACTGAGCAGACAGACCCAT
GGTTTTTGGATGGCCTGGGCATGGACCGCATGTACTGGCGCGACACGAACACCGGGCGTCTGTGGCTGCC
AAACACCCCCGACCCCCAAAAACCACCGCGCGGATTTCTGGCGTGCCAAGCTAGTCGACCAATTCTCATG
TTTGACAGCTTATCATCGCAGATCCGGGCAACGTTGTTGCCATTGCTGCAGGCGCAGAACTGGTAGGTAT
GGAAGATCTATACATTGAATCAATATTGGCAATTAGCCATATTAGTCATTGGTTATATAGCATAAATCAA
TATTGGCTATTGGCCATTGCATACGTTGTATCTATATCATAATATGTACATTTATATTGGCTCATGTCCA
ATATGACCGCCATGTTGACATTGATTATTGACTAGTTATTAATAGTAATCAATTACGGGGTCATTAGTTC
ATAGCCCATATATGGAGTTCCGCGTTACATAACTTACGGTAAATGGCCCGCCTGGCTGACCGCCCAACGA
CCCCCGCCCATTGACGTCAATAATGACGTATGTTCCCATAGTAACGCCAATAGGGACTTTCCATTGACGT
CAATGGGTGGAGTATTTACGGTAAACTGCCCACTTGGCAGTACATCAAGTGTATCATATGCCAAGTCCGC
CCCCTATTGACGTCAATGACGGTAAATGGCCCGCCTGGCATTATGCCCAGTACATGACCTTACGGGACTT
TCCTACTTGGCAGTACATCTACGTATTAGTCATCGCTATTACCATGGTGATGCGGTTTTGGCAGTACACC
AATGGGCGTGGATAGCGGTTTGACTCACGGGGATTTCCAAGTCTCCACCCCATTGACGTCAATGGGAGTT
TGTTTTGGCACCAAAATCAACGGGACTTTCCAAAATGTCGTAATAACCCCGCCCCGTTGACGCAAATGGG
CGGTAGGCGTGTACGGTGGGAGGTCTATATAAGCAGAGCTCGTTTAGTGAACCGTCAGATCTCTAGAAGC
TGGGTACCAGCTGCTAGCGCCACCATGAAGACCATCATCGCCCTGAGCTACATCTTCTGCCTGGTGTTCG
CCGAGCAGAAATTGATCAGCGAGGAGGACCTGGGCAGCCCTGGAGGCAGTTCAGGAGGCTCTCGTACCCA
TTCCCTTCGTTACTTTCGCCTTGGTGTATCAGATCCTATCCACGGTGTCCCCGAATTTATCTCTGTAGGA
TACGTTGACTCACATCCCATCACTACATATGACAGCGTCACACGCCAGAAGGAGCCAAGGGCTCCATGGA
TGGCCGAGAACTTGGCACCAGATCATTGGGAACGCTATACACAACTGTTGCGCGGCTGGCAACAAATGTT
CAAAGTTGAACTCAAAAGACTCCAACGCCCCTATAATCATAGTGGATCACATACTTATCAGCGAATGATA
GGTTGTGAGCTGCTTGAGGATGGAAGCACCACTGGGTTCCTGCAGTACGCTTATGATGGTCAGGACTTTC
TCATATTCAACAAAGACACCCTTAGTTGGCTTGCTGTTGACAACGTTGCACACACCATTAAACAAGCCTG
GGAAGCCAACCAGCACGAACTGTTGTACCAAAAGAACTGGCTTGAGGAGGAGTGCATCGCCTGGTTGAAA
CGGTTCCTCGAATATGGCAAGGACACACTTCAACGCACCGAACCCCCACTTGTCAGGGTGAATCGGAAGG
AAACTTTCCCAGGTGTCACTGCACTCTTCTGTAAGGCCCATGGTTTCTATCCTCCTGAAATCTACATGAC
TTGGATGAAGAACGGTGAAGAAATAGTGCAAGAGATCGATTACGGCGATATTCTTCCCAGCGGGGACGGT
ACTTATCAAGCATGGGCCTCCATAGAACTCGACCCTCAATCTAGCAACTTGTATAGTTGCCACGTCGAAC
ATTGCGGCGTACACATGGTACTTCAGGTCCCTCAAGAGTCAGAAACTATTCCACTGGTTATGAAAGCTGT
TTCCGGGAGTATTGTTTTGGTCATTGTCCTCGCTGGAGTAGGGGTATTGGTTTGGCGCAGACGACCCCGG
GAACAGAATGGAGCAATCTATTTGCCGACGCCCGACCGGTAATGACTCGAGGCCGGCAAGGCCGGATCCA
GACATGATAAGATACATTGATGAGTTTGGACAAACCACAACTAGAATGCAGTGAAAAAAATGCTTTATTT
GTGAAATTTGTGATGCTATTGCTTTATTTGTAACCATTATAAGCTGCAATAAACAAGTTAACAACAACAA
TTGCATTCATTTTATGTTTCAGGTTCAGGGGGAGGTGTGGGAGGTTTTTTAAAGCAAGTAAAACCTCTAC
AAATGTGGTATGGCTGATTATGATCCGGCTGCCTCGCGCGTTTCGGTGATGACGGTGAAAACCTCTGACA
CATGCAGCTCCCGGAGACGGTCACAGCTTGTCTGTAAGCGGATGCCGGGAGCAGACAAGCCCGTCAGGGC
GCGTCAGCGGGTGTTGGCGGGTGTCGGGGCGCAGCCATGAGGTCGACTCTAGAGGATCGATCCCCGCCCC
GGACGAACTAAACCTGACTACGACATCTCTGCCCCTTCTTCGCGGGGCAGTGCATGTAATCCCTTCAGTT
GGTTGGTACAACTTGCCAACTGGGCCCTGTTCCACATGTGACACGGGGGGGGACCAAACACAAAGGGGTT
CTCTGACTGTAGTTGACATCCTTATAAATGGATGTGCACATTTGCCAACACTGAGTGGCTTTCATCCTGG
AGCAGACTTTGCAGTCTGTGGACTGCAACACAACATTGCCTTTATGTGTAACTCTTGGCTGAAGCTCTTA
CACCAATGCTGGGGGACATGTACCTCCCAGGGGCCCAGGAAGACTACGGGAGGCTACACCAACGTCAATC
AGAGGGGCCTGTGTAGCTACCGATAAGCGGACCCTCAAGAGGGCATTAGCAATAGTGTTTATAAGGCCCC
CTTGTTAACCCTAAACGGGTAGCATATGCTTCCCGGGTAGTAGTATATACTATCCAGACTAACCCTAATT
CAATAGCATATGTTACCCAACGGGAAGCATATGCTATCGAATTAGGGTTAGTAAAAGGGTCCTAAGGAAC
AGCGATATCTCCCACCCCATGAGCTGTCACGGTTTTATTTACATGGGGTCAGGATTCCACGAGGGTAGTG
AACCATTTTAGTCACAAGGGCAGTGGCTGAAGATCAAGGAGCGGGCAGTGAACTCTCCTGAATCTTCGCC
TGCTTCTTCATTCTCCTTCGTTTAGCTAATAGAATAACTGCTGAGTTGTGAACAGTAAGGTGTATGTGAG
GTGCTCGAAAACAAGGTTTCAGGTGACGCCCCCAGAATAAAATTTGGACGGGGGGTTCAGTGGTGGCATT
GTGCTATGACACCAATATAACCCTCACAAACCCCTTGGGCAATAAATACTAGTGTAGGAATGAAACATTC
TGAATATCTTTAACAATAGAAATCCATGGGGTGGGGACAAGCCGTAAAGACTGGATGTCCATCTCACACG
AATTTATGGCTATGGGCAACACATAATCCTAGTGCAATATGATACTGGGGTTATTAAGATGTGTCCCAGG
CAGGGACCAAGACAGGTGAACCATGTTGTTACACTCTATTTGTAACAAGGGGAAAGAGAGTGGACGCCGA
CAGCAGCGGACTCCACTGGTTGTCTCTAACACCCCCGAAAATTAAACGGGGCTCCACGCCAATGGGGCCC
ATAAACAAAGACAAGTGGCCACTCTTTTTTTTGAAATTGTGGAGTGGGGGCACGCGTCAGCCCCCACACG
CCGCCCTGCGGTTTTGGACTGTAAAATAAGGGTGTAATAACTTGGCTGATTGTAACCCCGCTAACCACTG
CGGTCAAACCACTTGCCCACAAAACCACTAATGGCACCCCGGGGAATACCTGCATAAGTAGGTGGGCGGG
CCAAGATAGGGGCGCGATTGCTGCGATCTGGAGGACAAATTACACACACTTGCGCCTGAGCGCCAAGCAC
AGGGTTGTTGGTCCTCATATTCACGAGGTCGCTGAGAGCACGGTGGGCTAATGTTGCCATGGGTAGCATA
TACTACCCAAATATCTGGATAGCATATGCTATCCTAATCTATATCTGGGTAGCATAGGCTATCCTAATCT
ATATCTGGGTAGCATATGCTATCCTAATCTATATCTGGGTAGTATATGCTATCCTAATTTATATCTGGGT
AGCATAGGCTATCCTAATCTATATCTGGGTAGCATATGCTATCCTAATCTATATCTGGGTAGTATATGCT
ATCCTAATCTGTATCCGGGTAGCATATGCTATCCTAATAGAGATTAGGGTAGTATATGCTATCCTAATTT
ATATCTGGGTAGCATATACTACCCAAATATCTGGATAGCATATGCTATCCTAATCTATATCTGGGTAGCA
TATGCTATCCTAATCTATATCTGGGTAGCATAGGCTATCCTAATCTATATCTGGGTAGCATATGCTATCC
TAATCTATATCTGGGTAGTATATGCTATCCTAATTTATATCTGGGTAGCATAGGCTATCCTAATCTATAT
CTGGGTAGCATATGCTATCCTAATCTATATCTGGGTAGTATATGCTATCCTAATCTGTATCCGGGTAGCA
TATGCTATCCTCATGCATATACAGTCAGCATATGATACCCAGTAGTAGAGTGGGAGTGCTATCCTTTGCA
TATGCCGCCACCTCCCAAGGGGGCGTGAATTTTCGCTGCTTGTCCTTTTCCTGCTGGTTGCTCCCATTCT
TAGGTGAATTTAAGGAGGCCAGGCTAAAGCCGTCGCATGTCTGATTGCTCACCAGGTAAATGTCGCTAAT
GTTTTCCAACGCGAGAAGGTGTTGAGCGCGGAGCTGAGTGACGTGACAACATGGGTATGCCCAATTGCCC
CATGTTGGGAGGACGAAAATGGTGACAAGACAGATGGCCAGAAATACACCAACAGCACGCATGATGTCTA
CTGGGGATTTATTCTTTAGTGCGGGGGAATACACGGCTTTTAATACGATTGAGGGCGTCTCCTAACAAGT
TACATCACTCCTGCCCTTCCTCACCCTCATCTCCATCACCTCCTTCATCTCCGTCATCTCCGTCATCACC
CTCCGCGGCAGCCCCTTCCACCATAGGTGGAAACCAGGGAGGCAAATCTACTCCATCGTCAAAGCTGCAC
ACAGTCACCCTGATATTGCAGGTAGGAGCGGGCTTTGTCATAACAAGGTCCTTAATCGCATCCTTCAAAA
CCTCAGCAAATATATGAGTTTGTAAAAAGACCATGAAATAACAGACAATGGACTCCCTTAGCGGGCCAGG
TTGTGGGCCGGGTCCAGGGGCCATTCCAAAGGGGAGACGACTCAATGGTGTAAGACGACATTGTGGAATA
GCAAGGGCAGTTCCTCGCCTTAGGTTGTAAAGGGAGGTCTTACTACCTCCATATACGAACACACCGGCGA
CCCAAGTTCCTTCGTCGGTAGTCCTTTCTACGTGACTCCTAGCCAGGAGAGCTCTTAAACCTTCTGCAAT
GTTCTCAAATTTCGGGTTGGAACCTCCTTGACCACGATGCTTTCCAAACCACCCTCCTTTTTTGCGCCTG
CCTCCATCACCCTGACCCCGGGGTCCAGTGCTTGGGCCTTCTCCTGGGTCATCTGCGGGGCCCTGCTCTA
TCGCTCCCGGGGGCACGTCAGGCTCACCATCTGGGCCACCTTCTTGGTGGTATTCAAAATAATCGGCTTC
CCCTACAGGGTGGAAAAATGGCCTTCTACCTGGAGGGGGCCTGCGCGGTGGAGACCCGGATGATGATGAC
TGACTACTGGGACTCCTGGGCCTCTTTTCTCCACGTCCACGACCTCTCCCCCTGGCTCTTTCACGACTTC
CCCCCCTGGCTCTTTCACGTCCTCTACCCCGGCGGCCTCCACTACCTCCTCGACCCCGGCCTCCACTACC
TCCTCGACCCCGGCCTCCACTGCCTCCTCGACCCCGGCCTCCACCTCCTGCTCCTGCCCCTCCTGCTCCT
GCCCCTCCTCCTGCTCCTGCCCCTCCTGCCCCTCCTGCTCCTGCCCCTCCTGCCCCTCCTGCTCCTSCCC
CTCCTSCCCCTCCTSCTCCTSCCCCTCCTSCCCCTCCTCCTGCTCCTGCCCCTCCTGCCCCTCCTCCTGC
TCCTGCCCCTCCTGCCCCTCCTGCTCCTGCCCCTCCTGCCCCTCCTGCTCCTGCCCCTCCTGCCCCTCCT
GCTCCTGCCCCTCCTGCTCCTGCCCCTCCTGCTCCTGCCCCTCCTGCTCCTGCCCCTCCTGCCCCTCCTG
CCCCTCCTCCTGCTCCTGCCCCTCCTGCTCCTGCCCCTCCTGCCCCTCCTGCCCCTCCTGCTCCTGCCCC
TCCTCCTGCTCCTGCCCCTCCTSCCCCTCCTSCCCCTCCTCCTSCTCCTSCCCCTCCTSCCCCTCCTCCT
SCTCCTSCCCCTCCTCCTSCTCCTCCCCCTCCTSCCCCTCCTSCCCCTCCTCCTSCTCCTSCCCCTCCTS
CCCCTCCTCCTSCTCCTSCCCCTCCTCCTSCTCCTSCCCCTCCTSCCCCTCCTSCCCCTCCTCCTSCTCC
TGCCCCTCCTCCTGCTCCTGCCCCTCCTGCCCCTCCTGCCCCTCCTGCCCCTCCTCCTGCTCCTGCCCCT
CCTCCTGCTCCTGCCCCTCCTGCTCCTGCCCCTCCCGCTCCTGCTCCTGCTCCTGTTCCACCGTGGGTCC
CTTTGCAGCCAATGCAACTTGGACGTTTTTGGGGTCTCCGGACACCATCTCTATGTCTTGGCCCTGATCC
TGAGCCGCCCGGGGCTCCTGGTCTTCCGCCTCCTCGTCCTCGTCCTCTTCCCCGTCCTCGTCCATGGTTA
TCACCCCCTCTTCTTTGAGGTCCACTGCCGCCGGAGCCTTCTGGTCCAGATGTGTCTCCCTTCTCTCCTA
GGCCATTTCCAGGTCCTGTACCTGGCCCCTCGTCAGACATGATTCACACTAAAAGAGATCAATAGACATC
TTTATTAGACGACGCTCAGTGAATACAGGGAGTGCAGACTCCTGCCCCCTCCAACAGCCCCCCCACCCTC
ATCCCCTTCATGGTCGCTGTCAGACAGATCCAGGTCTGAAAATTCCCCATCCTCCGAACCATCCTCGTCC
TCATCACCAATTACTCGCAGCCCGGAAAACTCCCGCTGAACATCCTCAAGATTTGCGTCCTGAGCCTCAA
GCCAGGCCTCAAATTCCTCGTCCCCCTTTTTGCTGGACGGTAGGGATG
Features (pLannotate 1.2.2; 22 found; start..end, strand, type, name):
     97..120     -  promoter       tet promoter (fragment): E. coli promoter for tetracycline efflux protein gene
    233..337     +  promoter       AmpR promoter: bla
    338..1198    +  CDS            AmpR: β-lactamase; bla; confers resistance to ampicillin, carbenicillin, and related antibiotics
   1369..1957    +  rep_origin     ori: high-copy-number ColE1/pMB1/pBR322/pUC origin of replication
   2003..2161    -  CDS            TcR (fragment): tetracycline efflux protein; tet; confers resistance to tetracycline
   2282..2482    -  CDS            MDV035 (fragment): UL24_GAHVM - Protein inferred from homology: Swiss-Prot protein existence level 3. May play a role in the dispersal of host nucleolin from the nucleolus throughout the nucleus leading to a decrease in ribosome biogenesis. From Gallid herpesvirus 2 (strain Chicken/Md5/ATCC VR-987) (GaHV-2) (Marek's disease herpesvirus type 1).
   2471..2533    +  promoter       Mini-TK promoter: minimal herpes simplex virus (HSV) thymidine kinase promoter
   2576..3613    +  CDS            HygR: hygromycin B phosphotransferase confers resistance to hygromycin
   3655..3703    +  polyA_signal   HSV TK poly(A) signal: herpes simplex virus thymidine kinase polyadenylation signal (Cole and Stacy, 1985)
   3903..4127    +  CDS            gH (fragment): GH_HHV11 - Experimental evidence at protein level: Swiss-Prot protein existence level 1. The heterodimer glycoprotein H-glycoprotein L is required for the fusion of viral and plasma membranes leading to virus entry into the host cell. Following initial binding to host receptor, membrane fusion is mediated by the fusion machinery composed of gB and the heterodimer gH/gL. May also be involved in the fusion between the virion envelope and the outer nuclear membrane during virion morphogenesis. From Human herpesvirus 1 (strain 17) (HHV-1) (Human herpes simplex virus 1).
   4158..4183    -  CDS            bla(M) (fragment): β-lactamase lacking the signal sequence; bla(M); allows cytosolic expression of β-lactamase
   4357..4736    +  enhancer       CMV enhancer: human cytomegalovirus immediate early enhancer
   4738..4937    +  promoter       CMV promoter: human cytomegalovirus (CMV) immediate early promoter
   5100..6059    +  CDS            MR1 (fragment): HMR1_HUMAN - Experimental evidence at protein level: Swiss-Prot protein existence level 1. Antigen-presenting molecule specialized in displaying microbial pyrimidine-based metabolites to alpha-beta T cell receptors (TCR) on innate-type mucosal-associated invariant T (MAIT) cells (PubMed:23051753, PubMed:26795251, PubMed:12794138, PubMed:19416870, PubMed:22692454, PubMed:23846752). In complex with B2M preferentially presents riboflavin-derived metabolites to semi-invariant TRAV1-2 TCRs on MAIT cells, guiding immune surveillance of the microbial metabolome at mucosal epithelial barriers (PubMed:
   6085..6219    -  polyA_signal   SV40 poly(A) signal: SV40 polyadenylation signal
   6242..6325    -  CDS            large T antigen (fragment): large T antigen from SV40 (simian virus 40)
   6328..6368    +  CDS            rop (fragment): Rop protein, which maintains plasmids at low copy number; rop
   6480..6498    -  misc_feature   MCS (fragment): pUC18/19 multiple cloning site
   6944..8733    -  rep_origin     oriP: Epstein-Barr virus oriP replication origin (Yates et al., 2000)
   8734..8952    -  CDS            gL (fragment): GL_EBVB9 - Experimental evidence at protein level: Swiss-Prot protein existence level 1. The heterodimer glycoprotein H-glycoprotein L is required for the fusion of viral and plasma membranes leading to virus entry into the host cell. Acts as a functional inhibitor of gH and maintains gH in an inhibited form. Upon binding to host integrins, gL dissociates from gH leading to activation of the viral fusion glycoproteins gB and gH. Fusion of EBV with B-lymphocytes requires the additional receptor- binding protein gp42, which forms a complex with gH/gL. The heterodimer gH/gL targets also host EPHA
   9035..10960   -  CDS            EBNA1: Epstein-Barr nuclear antigen 1, also known as EBNA-1 crucial for latent viral infection, and for episomal amplification of vectors containing the oriP origin (Okita et al., 2013)
  10998..94      -  CDS            BRRF2_EBVB9 (fragment) (across the origin): Protein inferred from homology: Swiss-Prot protein existence level 3. From Epstein-Barr virus (strain B95-8) (HHV-4) (Human herpesvirus 4).
