[The description below was written by a language model from this plasmid's Addgene catalogue record and pLannotate feature annotations shown in this document.]
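Description:
pCEP4 MR1 (H83P) is a mammalian expression plasmid built on the Invitrogen pCEP4 episomal backbone. It carries human MR1, the MHC class I-related antigen-presenting molecule that displays microbial riboflavin-derived metabolites to MAIT cells, with an H83P point mutation. The insert was cloned between NheI and XhoI sites, both of which are retained. It sits downstream of the human cytomegalovirus immediate-early enhancer and promoter and is followed by an SV40 polyadenylation signal. According to the catalogue entry, the native leader is replaced by a hemagglutinin signal peptide followed by an extracellular c-myc epitope tag at the N terminus. This would route the protein through the secretory pathway and place the tag on the outer face of the cell, where antibody could reach it. The feature table annotates only the MR1 coding portion, not the signal peptide or the tag.

In E. coli the plasmid replicates from a high-copy ColE1/pUC-type origin and is selected with ampicillin through the β-lactamase gene. In mammalian cells, a hygromycin B phosphotransferase cassette, driven by an HSV thymidine kinase promoter with the TK poly(A) signal, provides selection. The Epstein-Barr virus oriP origin together with the EBNA1 gene allows the plasmid to persist as a replicating nuclear episome in permissive primate cells, without integrating. Several short annotated fragments (tetracycline resistance, rop, SV40 large T antigen, and herpesvirus glycoprotein and other open reading frames) appear to be backbone remnants rather than functional elements. The sequenced record is 11,248 nt, slightly shorter than the listed total size of 11,470 bp. The associated publication concerns chaperoning of MR1 by TAPBPR, so the construct probably served as an MR1 variant in that work, though the record does not state the mutant's specific role.
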