Addgene plasmid #178652: pCEP4 MR1 (H83P)
Purpose: Mammalian expression of myc-tagged MR1 (H83P)
Depositing lab: Erik Procko. Depositing organization: University of Illinois at Urbana-Champaign. Publication: TAPBPR employs a ligand-independent docking mechanism to chaperone MR1 molecules. McShan AC, Devlin CA, Papadaki GF, Sun Y, Green AI, Morozov GI, Burslem GM, Procko E, Sgourakis NG. Nat Chem Biol. 2022 Jun 20. pii: 10.1038/s41589-022-01049-9. doi: 10.1038/s41589-022-01049-9. PubMed 35725941.
Backbone
  Vector backbone: pCEP4
  Backbone manufacturer: Invitrogen
  Backbone size w/o insert (bp): 10381
  Total vector size (bp): 11470
  Vector type: Mammalian Expression
  Selectable markers: Hygromycin
Growth in bacteria
  Bacterial resistance: Ampicillin, 100 μg/mL
  Growth temperature: 37°C
  Growth strain: DH5alpha
  Copy number: High Copy
Gene/Insert
  Gene/Insert name: MR1
  Species: H. sapiens (human)
  Insert size (bp): 1089
  Mutation: H83P
  GenBank ID: NP_001522.1
  Entrez Gene: MR1 (a.k.a. HLALS)
  Promoter: CMV
  Tag / fusion protein: Signal peptide from hemagglutinin (N terminal on insert); Extracellular c-myc epitope ta (N terminal on insert)
  Cloning method: Restriction Enzyme; 5′ cloning site NheI (not destroyed); 3′ cloning site XhoI (not destroyed)
  Sequencing primers: 5′ CMV_fwd; 3′ EBV_rev
Terms and licenses: Academic/Nonprofit Terms; Industry Terms: Not Available to Industry
How to cite: pCEP4 MR1 (H83P) was a gift from Erik Procko (Addgene plasmid # 178652 ; http://n2t.net/addgene:178652 ; RRID:Addgene_178652)
